>Addgene plasmid #128236 | pFETCh_ZNF326_iso1 | depositor full sequence | sequence record 245630 | Full Sequence
TGCTCACATTGGTATGGAATGGACAGTCAACAAATACTTAATGAATTTGTTATAATTTACAATGAAAAGT
TTCAAAATGGCATTTATTTCTCATGATATGGCAAGTAAAAATTTCACTTGCCAGATCATGTAATAATGAA
TGTGCTGATTTTGAAAGCCATTTCTTATGTTTTTAGGGTGAGAATCCTTTTGAAATTCAAGACCATTCTC
AGGATCAGCAAATAGAAGGAGATGAGGAGGATGAAGAGAAGATTGATGAACCTATTGAAGAAGAGGAGGA
TGAAGATGAAGAAGAAGAAGCAGAGGAAGTGGGGGAAGTAGAGGAAGTGGAAGAAGTAGAGGAAGTGAGA
GAAGGAGGAATAGAGGGCGAGGGAAATATACAGGGAGTAGGGGAAGGAGGGGAAGTAGGGGTAGTGGGAG
AAGTAGAGGGAGTGGGGGAAGTAGAGGAAGTAGAGGAATTAGAGGAAGAGACAGCAAAGGAAGAACCTGC
TGACTTCCCTGTTGAGCAACCTGAAGAAAATGGGAGCGGAGGAGGTTCCGGTGGAGGTGGTTCTGGAGAT
TACAAGGATGACGACGATAAGGGCGATTACAAGGATGACGACGATAAGGGAGATTACAAGGATGACGACG
ATAAGGTTTCAGGAAGCGGAGCTACTAACTTCAGCCTGCTGAAGCAGGCTGGAGACGTGGAGGAGAACCC
TGGACCTGGATCGTTTCGCATGATTGAACAAGATGGATTGCACGCAGGTTCTCCGGCCGCTTGGGTGGAG
AGGCTATTCGGCTATGACTGGGCACAACAGACAATCGGCTGCTCTGATGCCGCCGTGTTCCGGCTGTCAG
CGCAGGGGCGCCCGGTTCTTTTTGTCAAGACCGACCTGTCCGGTGCCCTGAATGAACTGCAGGACGAGGC
AGCGCGGCTATCGTGGCTGGCCACGACGGGCGTTCCTTGCGCAGCTGTGCTCGACGTTGTCACTGAAGCG
GGAAGGGACTGGCTGCTATTGGGCGAAGTGCCGGGGCAGGATCTCCTGTCATCTCACCTTGCTCCTGCCG
AGAAAGTATCCATCATGGCTGATGCAATGCGGCGGCTGCATACGCTTGATCCGGCTACCTGCCCATTCGA
CCACCAAGCGAAACATCGCATCGAGCGAGCACGTACTCGGATGGAAGCCGGTCTTGTCGATCAGGATGAT
CTGGACGAAGAGCATCAGGGGCTCGCGCCAGCCGAACTGTTCGCCAGGCTCAAGGCGCGCATGCCCGACG
GCGAGGATCTCGTCGTGACCCATGGCGATGCCTGCTTGCCGAATATCATGGTGGAAAATGGCCGCTTTTC
TGGATTCATCGACTGTGGCCGGCTGGGTGTGGCCGACCGCTATCAGGACATAGCGTTGGCTACCCGTGAT
ATTGCTGAAGAGCTTGGCGGCGAATGGGCTGACCGCTTCCTCGTGCTTTACGGTATCGCCGCTCCCGATT
CGCAGCGCATCGCCTTCTATCGCCTTCTTGACGAGTTCTTCTGATTCGAACATCAAAAGGAGCTTTACAT
TTCGGTTCTAATGTAAAAAAGGGTAAGAAATTTAATAGCTTAAAATATGAATTAACACCCATGTTGCATG
CATTCCACATATTAAAATTTGTTTTATATAATTTCTAAATGTTTAACATTTGTTTAATAAAATGAAGGCA
AAACTATTTTAGTTTAGTTTTTATAGCTACCAGACTTAGATCCGATAAATTGTTTGTATAATTTTTAAGC
TTAATTTTTATTACTTTATTGGTGTTAAGGATAACAAATGTGTATTGTTAGTATATCTATTCTAATCATT
TTATCTTAAATGCTGCTCTTGGGAGTGAATATTCAAGTGTGCATCAATTTTTTGAATACTTACCCTGGAA
GATATAAACTGGGCAAGTATTTTGTGCTCTGTGTATTTTTTTACTGCATTAGACATTGAATAGTAATTTG
CGTTAAGATACGCTTAAAGGCTCTTTGTGACCATGTTTCCCTTTGTAGCAATAAAATGTTTTTTACGAAA
ACTTTCTCCCTGGATTAGCAGTTTAAATGAAACAGAGTTCATCAATGAAATGAGTATTTAAAATAAAAAT
TTGCCTTAATGTATCAGTTCAGCTCACAAGTATTTTAAGATGATTGAGAAGACTTGAATTAAAGAAAAAA
AAATTCTCAATCCTTGGAAAGTCCTCTCCACTGACTGTAGCCTCCAATTCACTGGCCGTCGTTCACTGGC
CGTCGTTTTACAACGTCGTGACTGGGAAAACCCTGGCGTTACCCAACTTAATCGCCTTGCAGCACATCCC
CCTTTCGCCAGCTGGCGTAATAGCGAAGAGGCCCGCACCGATCGCCCTTCCCAACAGTTGCGCAGCCTGA
ATGGCGAATGCGATTTATTCAACAAAGCCGCCGTCCCGTCAAGTCAGCGTAATGCTCTGCCAGTGTTACA
ACCAATTAACCAATTCTGATTAGAAAAACTCATCGAGCATCAAATGAAACTGCAATTTATTCATATCAGG
ATTATCAATACCATATTTTTGAAAAAGCCGTTTCTGTAATGAAGGAGAAAACTCACCGAGGCAGTTCCAT
AGGATGGCAAGATCCTGGTATCGGTCTGCGATTCCGACTCGTCCAACATCAATACAACCTATTAATTTCC
CCTCGTCAAAAATAAGGTTATCAAGTGAGAAATCACCATGAGTGACGACTGAATCCGGTGAGAATGGCAA
AAGCTTATGCATTTCTTTCCAGACTTGTTCAACAGGCCAGCCATTACGCTCGTCATCAAAATCACTCGCA
TCAACCAAACCGTTATTCATTCGTGATTGCGCCTGAGCGAGACGAAATACGCGATCGCTGTTAAAAGGAC
AATTACAAACAGGAATCGAATGCAACCGGCGCAGGAACACTGCCAGCGCATCAACAATATTTTCACCTGA
ATCAGGATATTCTTCTAATACCTGGAATGCTGTTTTCCCGGGGATCGCAGTGGTGAGTAACCATGCATCA
TCAGGAGTACGGATAAAATGCTTGATGGTCGGAAGAGGCATAAATTCCGTCAGCCAGTTTAGTCTGACCA
TCTCATCTGTAACATCATTGGCAACGCTACCTTTGCCATGTTTCAGAAACAACTCTGGCGCATCGGGCTT
CCCATACAATCGATAGATTGTCGCACCTGATTGCCCGACATTATCGCGAGCCCATTTATACCCATATAAA
TCAGCATCCATGTTGGAATTTAATCGCGGCTTCGAGCAAGACGTTTCCCGTTGAATATGGCTCATAACAC
CCCTTGTATTACTGTTTATGTAAGCAGACAGTTTTATTGTTCATGATGATATATTTTTATCTTGTGCAAT
GTAACATCAGAGATTTTGAGACACAACGTGGCTTTGTTGAATAAATCGAACTTTTGCTGAGTTGAAGGAT
CAGATCACGCATCTTCCCGACAACGCAGACCGTTCCGTGGCAAAGCAAAAGTTCAAAATCACCAACTGGT
CCACCTACAACAAAGCTCTCATCAACCGTGGCTCCCTCACTTTCTGGCTGGATGATGGGGCGATTCAGGC
CTGGTATGAGTCAGCAACACCTTCTTCACGAGGCAGACCTCTCGACGGAGTTCCACTGAGCGTCAGACCC
CGTAGAAAAGATCAAAGGATCTTCTTGAGATCCTTTTTTTCTGCGCGTAATCTGCTGCTTGCAAACAAAA
AAACCACCGCTACCAGCGGTGGTTTGTTTGCCGGATCAAGAGCTACCAACTCTTTTTCCGAAGGTAACTG
GCTTCAGCAGAGCGCAGATACCAAATACTGTTCTTCTAGTGTAGCCGTAGTTAGGCCACCACTTCAAGAA
CTCTGTAGCACCGCCTACATACCTCGCTCTGCTAATCCTGTTACCAGTGGCTGCTGCCAGTGGCGATAAG
TCGTGTCTTACCGGGTTGGACTCAAGACGATAGTTACCGGATAAGGCGCAGCGGTCGGGCTGAACGGGGG
GTTCGTGCACACAGCCCAGCTTGGAGCGAACGACCTACACCGAACTGAGATACCTACAGCGTGAGCTATG
AGAAAGCGCCACGCTTCCCGAAGGGAGAAAGGCGGACAGGTATCCGGTAAGCGGCAGGGTCGGAACAGGA
GAGCGCACGAGGGAGCTTCCAGGGGGAAACGCCTGGTATCTTTATAGTCCTGTCGGGTTTCGCCACCTCT
GACTTGAGCGTCGATTTTTGTGATGCTCGTCAGGGGGGCGGAGCCTATGGAAAAACGCCAGCAACGCGGC
CTTTTTACGGTTCCTGGCCTTTTGCTGGCCTTTTGCTCACATGTTCTTTCCTGCGTTATCCCCTGATTCT
GTGGATAACCGTATTACCGCCTTTGAGTGAGCTGATACCGCTCGCCGCAGCCGAACGACCGAGCGCAGCG
AGTCAGTGAGCGAGGAAGCGGAAGAAGCTCGCACATTCAGCAGCGTTTTTCAGCGCGTTTTCGATCAACG
TTTCAATGTTGGTATCAACACCAGGTTTAACTTTGAACTTATCGGCACTGACGGTTACTGATTTTGAACT
TTTGCTTTGCCACGGAACGGTCTGCGTTGTCGGGAAGATGCGTGATCTGATCCTTCAACTCAGCAAAAGT
TCCCAATACGCAAACCGCCTCTCCCCGCGCGTTGGCCGATTCATTAATGCAGCTGGCACGACAGGTTTCC
CGACTGGAAAGCGGGCAGTGAGCGCAACGCAATTAATGTGAGTTAGCTCACTCATTAGGCACCCCAGGCT
TTACACTTTATGCTTCCGGCTCGTATGTTGTGTGGAATTGTGAGCGGATAACAATTTCACACAGGAAACA
GCTATGACCATGATTACGCCAAGCTTGCATGCCTGCAGGTCGACTCTAGAGGATCCCCGGGTACCGAGCT
CGAATTAGCTTGCATGCCTGCAGGTCAATTCCCTGGCATTATGCCCAGTACATGACCTTATGGGACTTTC
CTACTTGGCAGTACATCTACGTATTAGTCATCGCTATTACCATGGTGATGCGGTTTTGGCAGTACATCAA
TGGGCGTGGATAGCGGTTTGACTCACGGGGATTTCAAGTCTCCACCCCATTGACGTCAATGGGAGTTTGT
TTTGGCACCAAAATCAACGGGACTTTCCAAAATGTCGTAACAACTCCGCCCCATTGACGCAAATGGGCGG
TAGGCGTGTACGGTGGGAGGTCTATATAAGCAGAGCTCGTTTAGTGAACCGTCAGATCGCCTGGAGACGC
CATCCACGCTGTTTTGACCTCCATAGGAGACACCGGGACCGATCCAGCCTGGGGATCCCGACCATGGCTT
CGTACCCCTGCCATCAACACGCGTCTGCGTTCGACCAGGCTGCGCGTTCTCGCGGCCATAGCAACCGACG
TACGGCGTTGCGCCCTCGCCGGCAGCAAGAAGCCACGGAAGTCCGCCTGGAGCAGAAAATGCCCACGCTA
CTGCGGGTTTATATAGACGGTCCTCACGGGATGGGGAAAACCACCACCACGCAACTGCTGGTGGCCCTGG
GTTCGCGCGACGATATCGTCTACGTACCCGAGCCGATGACTTACTGGCAGGTGCTGGGGGCTTCCGAGAC
AATCGCGAACATCTACACCACACAACACCGCCTCGACCAGGGTGAGATATCGGCCGGGGACGCGGCGGTG
GTAATGACAAGCGCCCAGATAACAATGGGCATGCCTTATGCCGTGACCGACGCCGTTCTGGCTCCTCATA
TCGGGGGGGAGGCTGGGAGCTCACATGCCCCGCCCCCGGCCCTCACCCTCATCTTCGACCGCCATCCCAT
CGCCGCCCTCCTGTGCTACCCGGCCGCGCGATACCTTATGGGCAGCATGACCCCCCAGGCCGTGCTGGCG
TTCGTGGCCCTCATCCCGCCGACCTTGCCCGGCACAAACATCGTGTTGGGGGCCCTTCCGGAGGACAGAC
ACATCGACCGCCTGGCCAAACGCCAGCGCCCCGGCGAGCGGCTTGACCTGGCTATGCTGGCCGCGATTCG
CCGCGTTTACGGGCTGCTTGCCAATACGGTGCGGTATCTGCAGGGCGGCGGGTCGTGGCGGGAGGATTGG
GGACAGCTTTCGGGGACGGCCGTGCCGCCCCAGGGTGCCGAGCCCCAGAGCAACGCGGGCCCACGACCCC
ATATCGGGGACACGTTATTTACCCTGTTTCGGGCCCCCGAGTTGCTGGCCCCCAACGGCGACCTGTACAA
CGTGTTTGCCTGGGCCTTGGACGTCTTGGCCAAACGCCTCCGTCCCATGCACGTCTTTATCCTGGATTAC
GACCAATCGCCCGCCGGCTGCCGGGACGCCCTGCTGCAACTTACCTCCGGGATGGTCCAGACCCACGTCA
CCACCCCCGGCTCCATACCGACGATCTGCGACCTGGCGCGCACGTTTGCCCGGGAGATGGGGGAGGCTAA
CTGAGGATCCCACGTCACTATTGTATACTCTATATTATACTCTATGTTATACTCTGTAATCCTACTCAAT
AAACGTGTCACGCCTGTGAAACCGTACTAAGTCTCCCGTGTATTCTTATCACCATCAGGTGACATCCTCG
CCCAGGCTGTCAATCATGCCGGTATCGATTCCAGTAGCACCGGCCCCACGCTGACAACCCACTCTTGCAG
CGTTAGCAGCGCCCCTCTTAACAAGCCGACCCCCACCAGCGTCGCGGTTACTAACACTCCTCTCCCCGAC
CTGCAGCCCAGCT
Features (pLannotate 1.2.2; 20 found; start..end, strand, type, name):
    177..521     +  CDS            ZNF326 (fragment): ZN326_HUMAN - Also known as ZIRD. Experimental evidence at protein level: Swiss-Prot protein existence level 1. Core component of the DBIRD complex, a multiprotein complex that acts at the interface between core mRNP particles and RNA polymerase II (RNAPII) and integrates transcript elongation with the regulation of alternative splicing: the DBIRD complex affects local transcript elongation rates and alternative splicing of a large set of exons embedded in (A + T)-rich DNA regions. May play a role in neuronal differentiation and is able to bind DNA and activate expression in vitro. From Homo s
    555..608     +  CDS            3xFLAG (fragment): three tandem FLAG® epitope tags
    612..636     +  CDS            3xFLAG (fragment): three tandem FLAG® epitope tags
    720..1511    +  CDS            neo: KKA2_KLEPN - Also known as kan, nptII. Experimental evidence at protein level: Swiss-Prot protein existence level 1. Resistance to kanamycin, neomycin, paromomycin, ribostamycin, butirosin and gentamicin B. From Klebsiella pneumoniae.
   2232..2388    +  CDS            lacZα (fragment): LacZα fragment of β-galactosidase; lacZ fragment
   2470..3285    -  CDS            KanR: aminoglycoside phosphotransferase; aph(3')-Ia; confers resistance to kanamycin in bacteria or G418 (Geneticin®) in eukaryotes
   3470..3610    +  CDS            TRA2_ECOLX (fragment): Protein predicted: Swiss-Prot protein existence level 4. Required for transposition of transposon Tn903. From Escherichia coli.
   3665..4253    +  rep_origin     ori: high-copy-number ColE1/pMB1/pBR322/pUC origin of replication
   4622..4711    +  CDS            lacI (fragment): lac repressor; lacI; The lac repressor binds to the lac operator to inhibit transcription in E. coli. This inhibition can be relieved by adding lactose or isopropyl-β-D-thiogalactopyranoside (IPTG).
   4724..4745    +  protein_bind   CAP binding site: CAP binding activates transcription in the presence of cAMP. E. coli catabolite activator protein
   4760..4790    +  promoter       lac promoter: promoter for the E. coli lac operon
   4798..4814    +  protein_bind   lac operator: The lac repressor binds to the lac operator to inhibit transcription in E. coli. This inhibition can be relieved by adding lactose or isopropyl-β-D-thiogalactopyranoside (IPTG). lac repressor encoded by lacI
   4851..4906    -  misc_feature   MCS: pUC18/19 multiple cloning site
   4907..4926    -  misc_feature   MCS (fragment): pUC18/19 multiple cloning site
   4932..5014    +  enhancer       CMV enhancer (fragment): human cytomegalovirus immediate early enhancer; contains an 18-bp deletion relative to the standard CMV enhancer
   5086..5103    -  promoter       CMV promoter (fragment): human cytomegalovirus (CMV) immediate early promoter
   5166..5217    +  promoter       CMVd2 promoter: truncated human cytomegalovirus (CMV) immediate early promoter that yields moderately reduced expression relative to the full-length promoter
   5308..5379    -  CDS            UL24_HHV11 (fragment): Experimental evidence at protein level: Swiss-Prot protein existence level 1. May participate in nuclear egress of viral particles. Plays a role in the dispersal of several host nucleolar proteins including NCL/nucleolin and NPM1. Since deletion of host NCL/nucleolin negatively impact on nuclear egress, UL24 supposedly acts on this process through its effect on host nucleoli. From Human herpesvirus 1 (strain 17) (HHV-1) (Human herpes simplex virus 1).
   5449..6444    +  CDS            ΔTK: truncated herpes simplex virus thymidine kinase (Salomon et al., 1995) confers sensitivity to nucleoside analogs such as acyclovir or ganciclovir
   6556..6717    +  CDS            UL122 (fragment): VIE2_HCMVT - Experimental evidence at protein level: Swiss-Prot protein existence level 1. Stimulates viral early and late gene expression and thus play a crucial role in the regulation of productive infection. In addition, activates quiescent cells to reenter the cell cycle and upregulates several E2F-responsive genes, which are responsible for pushing the cell into S phase. In S-phase, inhibits cellular DNA synthesis and blocks further cell cycle progression. From Human cytomegalovirus (strain Towne) (HHV-5) (Human herpesvirus 5).
