>Addgene plasmid #128236 | pFETCh_ZNF326_iso1 | addgene full sequence | sequence record 260781 | Addgene NGS Result
CGTTTAGTGAACCGTCAGATCGCCTGGAGACGCCATCCACGCTGTTTTGACCTCCATAGGAGACACCGGG
ACCGATCCAGCCTGGGGATCCCGACCATGGCTTCGTACCCCTGCCATCAACACGCGTCTGCGTTCGACCA
GGCTGCGCGTTCTCGCGGCCATAGCAACCGACGTACGGCGTTGCGCCCTCGCCGGCAGCAAGAAGCCACG
GAAGTCCGCCTGGAGCAGAAAATGCCCACGCTACTGCGGGTTTATATAGACGGTCCTCACGGGATGGGGA
AAACCACCACCACGCAACTGCTGGTGGCCCTGGGTTCGCGCGACGATATCGTCTACGTACCCGAGCCGAT
GACTTACTGGCAGGTGCTGGGGGCTTCCGAGACAATCGCGAACATCTACACCACACAACACCGCCTCGAC
CAGGGTGAGATATCGGCCGGGGACGCGGCGGTGGTAATGACAAGCGCCCAGATAACAATGGGCATGCCTT
ATGCCGTGACCGACGCCGTTCTGGCTCCTCATATCGGGGGGGAGGCTGGGAGCTCACATGCCCCGCCCCC
GGCCCTCACCCTCATCTTCGACCGCCATCCCATCGCCGCCCTCCTGTGCTACCCGGCCGCGCGATACCTT
ATGGGCAGCATGACCCCCCAGGCCGTGCTGGCGTTCGTGGCCCTCATCCCGCCGACCTTGCCCGGCACAA
ACATCGTGTTGGGGGCCCTTCCGGAGGACAGACACATCGACCGCCTGGCCAAACGCCAGCGCCCCGGCGA
GCGGCTTGACCTGGCTATGCTGGCCGCGATTCGCCGCGTTTACGGGCTGCTTGCCAATACGGTGCGGTAT
CTGCAGGGCGGCGGGTCGTGGCGGGAGGATTGGGGACAGCTTTCGGGGACGGCCGTGCCGCCCCAGGGTG
CCGAGCCCCAGAGCAACGCGGGCCCACGACCCCATATCGGGGACACGTTATTTACCCTGTTTCGGGCCCC
CGAGTTGCTGGCCCCCAACGGCGACCTGTACAACGTGTTTGCCTGGGCCTTGGACGTCTTGGCCAAACGC
CTCCGTCCCATGCACGTCTTTATCCTGGATTACGACCAATCGCCCGCCGGCTGCCGGGACGCCCTGCTGC
AACTTACCTCCGGGATGGTCCAGACCCACGTCACCACCCCCGGCTCCATACCGACGATCTGCGACCTGGC
GCGCACGTTTGCCCGGGAGATGGGGGAGGCTAACTGAGGATCCCACGTCACTATTGTATACTCTATATTA
TACTCTATGTTATACTCTGTAATCCTACTCAATAAACGTGTCACGCCTGTGAAACCGTACTAAGTCTCCC
GTGTATTCTTATCACCATCAGGTGACATCCTCGCCCAGGCTGTCAATCATGCCGGTATCGATTCCAGTAG
CACCGGCCCCACGCTGACAACCCACTCTTGCAGCGTTAGCAGCGCCCCTCTTAACAAGCCGACCCCCACC
AGCGTCGCGGTTACTAACACTCCTCTCCCCGACCTGCAGCCCAGCTTGCTCACATTGGTATGGAATGGAC
AGTCAACAAATACTTAATGAATTTGTTATAATTTACAATGAAAAGTTTCAAAATGGCATTTATTTCTCAT
GATATGGCAAGTAAAAATTTCACTTGCCAGATCATGTAATAATGAATGTGCTGATTTTGAAAGCCATTTC
TTATGTTTTTAGGGTGAGAATCCTTTTGAAATTCAAGACCATTCTCAGGATCAGCAAATAGAAGGAGATG
AGGAGGATGAAGAGAAGATTGATGAACCTATTGAAGAAGAGGAGGATGAAGATGAAGAAGAAGAAGCAGA
GGAAGTGGGGGAAGTAGAGGAAGTGGAAGAAGTAGAGGAAGTGAGAGAAGGAGGAATAGAGGGCGAGGGA
AATATACAGGGAGTAGGGGAAGGAGGGGAAGTAGGGGTAGTGGGAGAAGTAGAGGGAGTGGGGGAAGTAG
AGGAAGTAGAGGAATTAGAGGAAGAGACAGCAAAGGAAGAACCTGCTGACTTCCCTGTTGAGCAACCTGA
AGAAAATGGGAGCGGAGGAGGTTCCGGTGGAGGTGGTTCTGGAGATTACAAGGATGACGACGATAAGGGC
GATTACAAGGATGACGACGATAAGGGAGATTACAAGGATGACGACGATAAGGTTTCAGGAAGCGGAGCTA
CTAACTTCAGCCTGCTGAAGCAGGCTGGAGACGTGGAGGAGAACCCTGGACCTGGATCGTTTCGCATGAT
TGAACAAGATGGATTGCACGCAGGTTCTCCGGCCGCTTGGGTGGAGAGGCTATTCGGCTATGACTGGGCA
CAACAGACAATCGGCTGCTCTGATGCCGCCGTGTTCCGGCTGTCAGCGCAGGGGCGCCCGGTTCTTTTTG
TCAAGACCGACCTGTCCGGTGCCCTGAATGAACTGCAGGACGAGGCAGCGCGGCTATCGTGGCTGGCCAC
GACGGGCGTTCCTTGCGCAGCTGTGCTCGACGTTGTCACTGAAGCGGGAAGGGACTGGCTGCTATTGGGC
GAAGTGCCGGGGCAGGATCTCCTGTCATCTCACCTTGCTCCTGCCGAGAAAGTATCCATCATGGCTGATG
CAATGCGGCGGCTGCATACGCTTGATCCGGCTACCTGCCCATTCGACCACCAAGCGAAACATCGCATCGA
GCGAGCACGTACTCGGATGGAAGCCGGTCTTGTCGATCAGGATGATCTGGACGAAGAGCATCAGGGGCTC
GCGCCAGCCGAACTGTTCGCCAGGCTCAAGGCGCGCATGCCCGACGGCGAGGATCTCGTCGTGACCCATG
GCGATGCCTGCTTGCCGAATATCATGGTGGAAAATGGCCGCTTTTCTGGATTCATCGACTGTGGCCGGCT
GGGTGTGGCCGACCGCTATCAGGACATAGCGTTGGCTACCCGTGATATTGCTGAAGAGCTTGGCGGCGAA
TGGGCTGACCGCTTCCTCGTGCTTTACGGTATCGCCGCTCCCGATTCGCAGCGCATCGCCTTCTATCGCC
TTCTTGACGAGTTCTTCTGATTCGAACATCAAAAGGAGCTTTACATTTCGGTTCTAATGTAAAAAAGGGT
AAGAAATTTAATAGCTTAAAATATGAATTAACACCCATGTTGCATGCATTCCACATATTAAAATTTGTTT
TATATAATTTCTAAATGTTTAACATTTGTTTAATAAAATGAAGGCAAAACTATTTTAGTTTAGTTTTTAT
AGCTACCAGACTTAGATCCGATAAATTGTTTGTATAATTTTTAAGCTTAATTTTTATTACTTTATTGGTG
TTAAGGATAACAAATGTGTATTGTTAGTATATCTATTCTAATCATTTTATCTTAAATGCTGCTCTTGGGA
GTGAATATTCAAGTGTGCATCAATTTTTTGAATACTTACCCTGGAAGATATAAACTGGGCAAGTATTTTG
TGCTCTGTGTATTTTTTTACTGCATTAGACATTGAATAGTAATTTGCGTTAAGATACGCTTAAAGGCTCT
TTGTGACCATGTTTCCCTTTGTAGCAATAAAATGTTTTTTACGAAAACTTTCTCCCTGGATTAGCAGTTT
AAATGAAACAGAGTTCATCAATGAAATGAGTATTTAAAATAAAAATTTGCCTTAATGTATCAGTTCAGCT
CACAAGTATTTTAAGATGATTGAGAAGACTTGAATTAAAGAAAAAAAAATTCTCAATCCTTGGAAAGTCC
TCTCCACTGACTGTAGCCTCCAATTCACTGGCCGTCGTTCACTGGCCGTCGTTTTACAACGTCGTGACTG
GGAAAACCCTGGCGTTACCCAACTTAATCGCCTTGCAGCACATCCCCCTTTCGCCAGCTGGCGTAATAGC
GAAGAGGCCCGCACCGATCGCCCTTCCCAACAGTTGCGCAGCCTGAATGGCGAATGCGATTTATTCAACA
AAGCCGCCGTCCCGTCAAGTCAGCGTAATGCTCTGCCAGTGTTACAACCAATTAACCAATTCTGATTAGA
AAAACTCATCGAGCATCAAATGAAACTGCAATATATTCATATCAGGATTATCAATACCATATTTTTGAAA
AAGCCGTTTCTGTAATGAAGGAGAAAACTCACCGAGGCAGTTCCATAGGATGGCAAGATCCTGGTATCGG
TCTGCGATTCCGACTCGTCCAACATCAATACAACCTATTAATTTCCCCTCGTCAAAAATAAGGTTATCAA
GTGAGAAATCACCATGAGTGACGACTGAATCCGGTGAGAATGGCAAAAGCTTATGCATTTCTTTCCAGAC
TTGTTCAACAGGCCAGCCATTACGCTCGTCATCAAAATCACTCGCATCAACCAAACCGTTATTCATTCGT
GATTGCGCCTGAGCGAGACGAAATACGCGATCGCTGTTAAAAGGACAATTACAAACAGGAATCGAATGCA
ACCGGCGCAGGAACACTGCCAGCGCATCAACAATATTTTCACCTGAATCAGGATATTCTTCTAATACCTG
GAATGCTGTTTTCCCGGGGATCGCAGTGGTGAGTAACCATGCATCATCAGGAGTACGGATAAAATGCTTG
ATGGTCGGAAGAGGCATAAATTCCGTCAGCCAGTTTAGTCTGACCATCTCATCTGTAACATCATTGGCAA
CGCTACCTTTGCCATGTTTCAGAAACAACTCTGGCGCATCGGGCTTCCCATACAATCGATAGATTGTCGC
ACCTGATTGCCCGACATTATCGCGAGCCCATTTATACCCATATAAATCAGCATCCATGTTGGAATTTAAT
CGCGGCTTCGAGCAAGACGTTTCCCGTTGAATATGGCTCATAACACCCCTTGTATTACTGTTTATGTAAG
CAGACAGTTTTATTGTTCATGATGATATATTTTTATCTTGTGCAATGTAACATCAGAGATTTTGAGACAC
AACGTGGCTTTGTTGAATAAATCGAACTTTTGCTGAGTTGAAGGATCAGATCACGCATCTTCCCGACAAC
GCAGACCGTTCCGTGGCAAAGCAAAAGTTCAAAATCACCAACTGGTCCACCTACAACAAAGCTCTCATCA
ACCGTGGCTCCCTCACTTTCTGGCTGGATGATGGGGCGATTCAGGCCTGGTATGAGTCAGCAACACCTTC
TTCACGAGGCAGACCTCTCGACGGAGTTCCACTGAGCGTCAGACCCCGTAGAAAAGATCAAAGGATCTTC
TTGAGATCCTTTTTTTCTGCGCGTAATCTGCTGCTTGCAAACAAAAAAACCACCGCTACCAGCGGTGGTT
TGTTTGCCGGATCAAGAGCTACCAACTCTTTTTCCGAAGGTAACTGGCTTCAGCAGAGCGCAGATACCAA
ATACTGTTCTTCTAGTGTAGCCGTAGTTAGGCCACCACTTCAAGAACTCTGTAGCACCGCCTACATACCT
CGCTCTGCTAATCCTGTTACCAGTGGCTGCTGCCAGTGGCGATAAGTCGTGTCTTACCGGGTTGGACTCA
AGACGATAGTTACCGGATAAGGCGCAGCGGTCGGGCTGAACGGGGGGTTCGTGCACACAGCCCAGCTTGG
AGCGAACGACCTACACCGAACTGAGATACCTACAGCGTGAGCTATGAGAAAGCGCCACGCTTCCCGAAGG
GAGAAAGGCGGACAGGTATCCGGTAAGCGGCAGGGTCGGAACAGGAGAGCGCACGAGGGAGCTTCCAGGG
GGAAACGCCTGGTATCTTTATAGTCCTGTCGGGTTTCGCCACCTCTGACTTGAGCGTCGATTTTTGTGAT
GCTCGTCAGGGGGGCGGAGCCTATGGAAAAACGCCAGCAACGCGGCCTTTTTACGGTTCCTGGCCTTTTG
CTGGCCTTTTGCTCACATGTTCTTTCCTGCGTTATCCCCTGATTCTGTGGATAACCGTATTACCGCCTTT
GAGTGAGCTGATACCGCTCGCCGCAGCCGAACGACCGAGCGCAGCGAGTCAGTGAGCGAGGAAGCGGAAG
AAGCTCGCACATTCAGCAGCGTTTTTCAGCGCGTTTTCGATCAACGTTTCAATGTTGGTATCAACACCAG
GTTTAACTTTGAACTTATCGGCACTGACGGTTACTGATTTTGAACTTTTGCTTTGCCACGGAACGGTCTG
CGTTGTCGGGAAGATGCGTGATCTGATCCTTCAACTCAGCAAAAGTTCCCAATACGCAAACCGCCTCTCC
CCGCGCGTTGGCCGATTCATTAATGCAGCTGGCACGACAGGTTTCCCGACTGGAAAGCGGGCAGTGAGCG
CAACGCAATTAATGTGAGTTAGCTCACTCATTAGGCACCCCAGGCTTTACACTTTATGCTTCCGGCTCGT
ATGTTGTGTGGAATTGTGAGCGGATAACAATTTCACACAGGAAACAGCTATGACCATGATTACGCCAAGC
TTGCATGCCTGCAGGTCGACTCTAGAGGATCCCCGGGTACCGAGCTCGAATTAGCTTGCATGCCTGCAGG
TCAATTCCCTGGCATTATGCCCAGTACATGACCTTATGGGACTTTCCTACTTGGCAGTACATCTACGTAT
TAGTCATCGCTATTACCATGGTGATGCGGTTTTGGCAGTACATCAATGGGCGTGGATAGCGGTTTGACTC
ACGGGGATTTCAAGTCTCCACCCCATTGACGTCAATGGGAGTTTGTTTTGGCACCAAAATCAACGGGACT
TTCCAAAATGTCGTAACAACTCCGCCCCATTGACGCAAATGGGCGGTAGGCGTGTACGGTGGGAGGTCTA
TATAAGCAGAGCT
Features (pLannotate 1.2.2; 21 found; start..end, strand, type, name):
      1..29      +  promoter       TRE3GV promoter (fragment): 3rd-generation Tet-responsive promoter that can be activated by binding of Tet-On® 3G, optimized for retroviral and lentiviral vectors
     91..162     -  CDS            UL24_HHV11 (fragment): Experimental evidence at protein level: Swiss-Prot protein existence level 1. May participate in nuclear egress of viral particles. Plays a role in the dispersal of several host nucleolar proteins including NCL/nucleolin and NPM1. Since deletion of host NCL/nucleolin negatively impact on nuclear egress, UL24 supposedly acts on this process through its effect on host nucleoli. From Human herpesvirus 1 (strain 17) (HHV-1) (Human herpes simplex virus 1).
    232..1227    +  CDS            ΔTK: truncated herpes simplex virus thymidine kinase (Salomon et al., 1995) confers sensitivity to nucleoside analogs such as acyclovir or ganciclovir
   1339..1500    +  CDS            UL122 (fragment): VIE2_HCMVT - Experimental evidence at protein level: Swiss-Prot protein existence level 1. Stimulates viral early and late gene expression and thus play a crucial role in the regulation of productive infection. In addition, activates quiescent cells to reenter the cell cycle and upregulates several E2F-responsive genes, which are responsible for pushing the cell into S phase. In S-phase, inhibits cellular DNA synthesis and blocks further cell cycle progression. From Human cytomegalovirus (strain Towne) (HHV-5) (Human herpesvirus 5).
   1693..2037    +  CDS            ZNF326 (fragment): ZN326_HUMAN - Also known as ZIRD. Experimental evidence at protein level: Swiss-Prot protein existence level 1. Core component of the DBIRD complex, a multiprotein complex that acts at the interface between core mRNP particles and RNA polymerase II (RNAPII) and integrates transcript elongation with the regulation of alternative splicing: the DBIRD complex affects local transcript elongation rates and alternative splicing of a large set of exons embedded in (A + T)-rich DNA regions. May play a role in neuronal differentiation and is able to bind DNA and activate expression in vitro. From Homo s
   2071..2124    +  CDS            3xFLAG (fragment): three tandem FLAG® epitope tags
   2128..2152    +  CDS            3xFLAG (fragment): three tandem FLAG® epitope tags
   2236..3027    +  CDS            neo: KKA2_KLEPN - Also known as kan, nptII. Experimental evidence at protein level: Swiss-Prot protein existence level 1. Resistance to kanamycin, neomycin, paromomycin, ribostamycin, butirosin and gentamicin B. From Klebsiella pneumoniae.
   3748..3904    +  CDS            lacZα (fragment): LacZα fragment of β-galactosidase; lacZ fragment
   3986..4801    -  CDS            KanR: aminoglycoside phosphotransferase; aph(3')-Ia; confers resistance to kanamycin in bacteria or G418 (Geneticin®) in eukaryotes
   4986..5126    +  CDS            TRA2_ECOLX (fragment): Protein predicted: Swiss-Prot protein existence level 4. Required for transposition of transposon Tn903. From Escherichia coli.
   5181..5769    +  rep_origin     ori: high-copy-number ColE1/pMB1/pBR322/pUC origin of replication
   6138..6227    +  CDS            lacI (fragment): lac repressor; lacI; The lac repressor binds to the lac operator to inhibit transcription in E. coli. This inhibition can be relieved by adding lactose or isopropyl-β-D-thiogalactopyranoside (IPTG).
   6240..6261    +  protein_bind   CAP binding site: CAP binding activates transcription in the presence of cAMP. E. coli catabolite activator protein
   6276..6306    +  promoter       lac promoter: promoter for the E. coli lac operon
   6314..6330    +  protein_bind   lac operator: The lac repressor binds to the lac operator to inhibit transcription in E. coli. This inhibition can be relieved by adding lactose or isopropyl-β-D-thiogalactopyranoside (IPTG). lac repressor encoded by lacI
   6367..6422    -  misc_feature   MCS: pUC18/19 multiple cloning site
   6423..6442    -  misc_feature   MCS (fragment): pUC18/19 multiple cloning site
   6448..6530    +  enhancer       CMV enhancer (fragment): human cytomegalovirus immediate early enhancer; contains an 18-bp deletion relative to the standard CMV enhancer
   6602..6619    -  promoter       CMV promoter (fragment): human cytomegalovirus (CMV) immediate early promoter
   6682..6733    +  promoter       CMVd2 promoter: truncated human cytomegalovirus (CMV) immediate early promoter that yields moderately reduced expression relative to the full-length promoter
