[The description below was written by a language model from this plasmid's Addgene catalogue record and pLannotate feature annotations shown in this document.]
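Description:
pFETCh_ZNF326_iso1 is a CRISPR homology-directed repair donor plasmid built on the pFETCh_Donor backbone and designed to add a C-terminal (3') FLAG epitope tag to the endogenous human ZNF326 gene, isoform 1. It is propagated in E. coli as a high-copy plasmid through a ColE1/pUC-type origin and is selected with kanamycin via an aph(3')-Ia KanR gene. Remnants of a pUC-style lac promoter/operator, lacZα and multiple cloning site remain in the backbone. Two 6,733-nt sequence records are annotated, one from the depositor and one from repository sequencing. They show the same set of features in a different circular register, apart from a short Tet-responsive promoter fragment called only in the sequencing record.

The payload consists of human ZNF326 homology arms, inserted by Gibson cloning, flanking a 3XFLAG-P2A-NeoR cassette. The annotated ZNF326 coding fragment lies immediately upstream of the 3xFLAG sequence, consistent with the 5' arm ending at the C-terminal coding region so that the tag is fused in frame. The P2A peptide named in the catalogue entry (not called in the feature tables) would let the downstream neomycin phosphotransferase be produced as a separate protein from the same transcript. The tables show no dedicated promoter directly upstream of neo, so resistance presumably depends on expression from the tagged locus after correct integration, allowing G418 selection of edited cells. The 3' arm is not annotated as a feature but presumably occupies the unannotated stretch after neo. Elsewhere on the plasmid, CMV enhancer/promoter fragments precede a truncated HSV thymidine kinase (ΔTK), which confers ganciclovir sensitivity and could in principle serve for counter-selection against random integration, though the record does not state this use. The associated publication describes CRISPR epitope tagging for ChIP-seq of DNA-binding proteins using a standard anti-FLAG antibody.
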