Addgene plasmid #128236: pFETCh_ZNF326_iso1
Purpose: Donor vector for 3' FLAG tag of human ZNF326_iso1
Depositing lab: Richard M. Myers. Depositing organization: HudsonAlpha Institute for Biotechnology. Publication: CETCh-seq: CRISPR epitope tagging ChIP-seq of DNA-binding proteins. Savic D, Partridge EC, Newberry KM, Smith SB, Meadows SK, Roberts BS, Mackiewicz M, Mendenhall EM, Myers RM. Genome Res. 2015 Sep 9. 10.1101/gr.193540.115 PubMed 26355004.
Backbone
  Vector backbone: pFETCh_Donor
  Vector type: CRISPR
Growth in bacteria
  Bacterial resistance: Kanamycin, 50 μg/mL
  Growth temperature: 37°C
  Growth strain: DH5alpha
  Copy number: High Copy
Gene/Insert
  Gene/Insert name: ZNF326_iso1 Homology arms
  Species: H. sapiens (human)
  Tag / fusion protein: 3XFLAG-P2A-NeoR (C terminal on insert)
  Cloning method: Gibson Cloning
Terms and licenses: Academic/Nonprofit Terms; Industry Terms: Not Available to Industry
How to cite: pFETCh_ZNF326_iso1 was a gift from Richard M. Myers (Addgene plasmid # 128236 ; http://n2t.net/addgene:128236 ; RRID:Addgene_128236)
